Addgene plasmid #173202: ATP1A1_G3_Dual_sgRNA
Purpose: Coselection for PE3 or HDR in human cells. Vector for tandem expression of ATP1A1 G3 sgRNA with a user-specified PE3 nick sgRNA from two independent U6 promoters. Cloning of oligos using BbsI sites.
Depositing lab: Yannick Doyon. Depositing organization: Universite Laval. Publication: Marker-free co-selection for successive rounds of prime editing in human cells. Levesque S, Mayorga D, Fiset JP, Goupil C, Duringer A, Loiselle A, Bouchard E, Agudelo D, Doyon Y. Nat Commun. 2022 Oct 7;13(1):5909. doi: 10.1038/s41467-022-33669-z. PubMed 36207338.
Backbone
  Vector backbone: pUC19
  Total vector size (bp): 3003
  Vector type: Mammalian Expression, CRISPR ; Prime editing
Growth in bacteria
  Bacterial resistance: Ampicillin, 100 μg/mL
  Growth temperature: 37°C
  Growth strain: DH5alpha
  Copy number: High Copy
Gene/Insert
  Gene/Insert name: ATP1A1 G3 sgRNA + user-specified sgRNA
  gRNA/shRNA sequence: GAGTTCTGTAATTCAGCATA
  Species: H. sapiens (human)
  Promoter: Tandem U6 promoters
  Cloning method: Restriction Enzyme; 5′ cloning site BsrGI (not destroyed); 3′ cloning site SalI (not destroyed)
  Sequencing primers: 5′ CAGGGTTATTGTCTCATGAGCGG; 3′ TGAGCGAGGAAGCGGAAGAG
Terms and licenses: Academic/Nonprofit Terms; Industry Terms: Not Available to Industry
Depositor comments: U6-sgRNA cassette derived from pX330-U6-Chimeric_BB-CBh-hSpCas9. New user-specified sgRNA can be cloned using the BbsI sites. This vector can be used for prime editing (PE3 nick sgRNAs) or HDR-based editing to co-target ATP1A1 and a gene of interest. Please visit https://doi.org/10.1101/2021.11.02.464583 for bioRxiv preprint.
How to cite: ATP1A1_G3_Dual_sgRNA was a gift from Yannick Doyon (Addgene plasmid # 173202 ; http://n2t.net/addgene:173202 ; RRID:Addgene_173202)
