[The description below was written by a language model from this plasmid's Addgene catalogue record and pLannotate feature annotations shown in this document.]
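Description:
ATP1A1_G3_Dual_sgRNA is a compact (about 3 kb) pUC19-based plasmid for transient expression of two SpCas9-type guide RNAs in human cells. It is propagated in E. coli at high copy from the ColE1/pUC origin and selected with ampicillin through the β-lactamase gene and its native promoter. Remnants of the pUC19 lac region (lac promoter, operator, CAP site and a short lacI fragment) remain next to the insert and play no role in the mammalian application. The plasmid carries no Cas9, prime editor or mammalian selection marker, so the nuclease or editor must be supplied from a separate construct.

The payload consists of two tandem cassettes in the same orientation, each with a human U6 RNA polymerase III promoter followed by a Streptococcus pyogenes gRNA scaffold; the record notes these were derived from the pX330 U6-sgRNA cassette. One cassette expresses the G3 guide targeting human ATP1A1, while the other is a cloning position where annealed oligos for a user-chosen spacer are inserted via BbsI sites. The annotation does not indicate which cassette is which, and it also shows an additional partial scaffold fragment between the two units.

The plasmid is intended for marker-free co-selection. ATP1A1 is targeted together with a gene of interest, so that cells that acquire a selectable edit at ATP1A1 are enriched for the desired modification at the second locus. The user-defined guide can serve as the PE3 nicking sgRNA in prime editing or as a targeting guide for HDR-based editing.
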