Features (pLannotate 1.2.2; 12 found; start..end, strand, type, name):
      1..241     +  promoter       U6 promoter: RNA polymerase III promoter for human U6 snRNA
    268..343     +  misc_RNA       gRNA scaffold: guide RNA scaffold for the Streptococcus pyogenes CRISPR/Cas9 system
    350..393     +  misc_RNA       gRNA scaffold (fragment): guide RNA scaffold for the Streptococcus pyogenes CRISPR/Cas9 system
    462..702     +  promoter       U6 promoter: RNA polymerase III promoter for human U6 snRNA
    731..806     +  misc_RNA       gRNA scaffold: guide RNA scaffold for the Streptococcus pyogenes CRISPR/Cas9 system
    856..872     -  protein_bind   lac operator: The lac repressor binds to the lac operator to inhibit transcription in E. coli. This inhibition can be relieved by adding lactose or isopropyl-β-D-thiogalactopyranoside (IPTG). lac repressor encoded by lacI
    880..910     -  promoter       lac promoter: promoter for the E. coli lac operon
    925..946     -  protein_bind   CAP binding site: CAP binding activates transcription in the presence of cAMP. E. coli catabolite activator protein
    959..1051    -  CDS            lacI (fragment): lac repressor; lacI; The lac repressor binds to the lac operator to inhibit transcription in E. coli. This inhibition can be relieved by adding lactose or isopropyl-β-D-thiogalactopyranoside (IPTG).
   1234..1822    -  rep_origin     ori: high-copy-number ColE1/pMB1/pBR322/pUC origin of replication
   1993..2853    -  CDS            AmpR: β-lactamase; bla; confers resistance to ampicillin, carbenicillin, and related antibiotics
   2854..2958    -  promoter       AmpR promoter: bla
>Addgene plasmid #173202 | ATP1A1_G3_Dual_sgRNA | addgene full sequence | sequence record 339519 | Addgene NGS Result
GAGGGCCTATTTCCCATGATTCCTTCATATTTGCATATACGATACAAGGCTGTTAGAGAGATAATTGGAA
TTAATTTGACTGTAAACACAAAGATATTAGTACAAAATACGTGACGTAGAAAGTAATAATTTCTTGGGTA
GTTTGCAGTTTTAAAATTATGTTTTAAAATGGACTATCATATGCTTACCGTAACTTGAAAGTATTTCGAT
TTCTTGGCTTTATATATCTTGTGGAAAGGACGAAACACCGGGTCTTCGAGAAGACCTGTTTTAGAGCTAG
AAATAGCAAGTTAAAATAAGGCTAGTCCGTTATCAACTTGAAAAAGTGGCACCGAGTCGGTGCTTTTTTG
TTTTAGAGCTAGAAATAGCAAGTTAAAATAAGGCTAGTCCGTTTTTAGCGCGTGCGCCAATTCTGCAGAC
AAATGGCGTCGACTGGATCCGGTACCAAGGTCGGGCAGGAAGAGGGCCTATTTCCCATGATTCCTTCATA
TTTGCATATACGATACAAGGCTGTTAGAGAGATAATTAGAATTAATTTGACTGTAAACACAAAGATATTA
GTACAAAATACGTGACGTAGAAAGTAATAATTTCTTGGGTAGTTTGCAGTTTTAAAATTATGTTTTAAAA
TGGACTATCATATGCTTACCGTAACTTGAAAGTATTTCGATTTCTTGGCTTTATATATCTTGTGGAAAGG
ACGAAACACCGAGTTCTGTAATTCAGCATAGTTTTAGAGCTAGAAATAGCAAGTTAAAATAAGGCTAGTC
CGTTATCAACTTGAAAAAGTGGCACCGAGTCGGTGCTTTTTTTAAGCTTGGCGTAATCATGGTCATAGCT
GTTTCCTGTGTGAAATTGTTATCCGCTCACAATTCCACACAACATACGAGCCGGAAGCATAAAGTGTAAA
GCCTGGGGTGCCTAATGAGTGAGCTAACTCACATTAATTGCGTTGCGCTCACTGCCCGCTTTCCAGTCGG
GAAACCTGTCGTGCCAGCTGCATTAATGAATCGGCCAACGCGCGGGGAGAGGCGGTTTGCGTATTGGGCG
CTCTTCCGCTTCCTCGCTCACTGACTCGCTGCGCTCGGTCGTTCGGCTGCGGCGAGCGGTATCAGCTCAC
TCAAAGGCGGTAATACGGTTATCCACAGAATCAGGGGATAACGCAGGAAAGAACATGTGAGCAAAAGGCC
AGCAAAAGGCCAGGAACCGTAAAAAGGCCGCGTTGCTGGCGTTTTTCCATAGGCTCCGCCCCCCTGACGA
GCATCACAAAAATCGACGCTCAAGTCAGAGGTGGCGAAACCCGACAGGACTATAAAGATACCAGGCGTTT
CCCCCTGGAAGCTCCCTCGTGCGCTCTCCTGTTCCGACCCTGCCGCTTACCGGATACCTGTCCGCCTTTC
TCCCTTCGGGAAGCGTGGCGCTTTCTCATAGCTCACGCTGTAGGTATCTCAGTTCGGTGTAGGTCGTTCG
CTCCAAGCTGGGCTGTGTGCACGAACCCCCCGTTCAGCCCGACCGCTGCGCCTTATCCGGTAACTATCGT
CTTGAGTCCAACCCGGTAAGACACGACTTATCGCCACTGGCAGCAGCCACTGGTAACAGGATTAGCAGAG
CGAGGTATGTAGGCGGTGCTACAGAGTTCTTGAAGTGGTGGCCTAACTACGGCTACACTAGAAGAACAGT
ATTTGGTATCTGCGCTCTGCTGAAGCCAGTTACCTTCGGAAAAAGAGTTGGTAGCTCTTGATCCGGCAAA
CAAACCACCGCTGGTAGCGGTGGTTTTTTTGTTTGCAAGCAGCAGATTACGCGCAGAAAAAAAGGATCTC
AAGAAGATCCTTTGATCTTTTCTACGGGGTCTGACGCTCAGTGGAACGAAAACTCACGTTAAGGGATTTT
GGTCATGAGATTATCAAAAAGGATCTTCACCTAGATCCTTTTAAATTAAAAATGAAGTTTTAAATCAATC
TAAAGTATATATGAGTAAACTTGGTCTGACAGTTACCAATGCTTAATCAGTGAGGCACCTATCTCAGCGA
TCTGTCTATTTCGTTCATCCATAGTTGCCTGACTCCCCGTCGTGTAGATAACTACGATACGGGAGGGCTT
ACCATCTGGCCCCAGTGCTGCAATGATACCGCGAGACCCACGCTCACCGGCTCCAGATTTATCAGCAATA
AACCAGCCAGCCGGAAGGGCCGAGCGCAGAAGTGGTCCTGCAACTTTATCCGCCTCCATCCAGTCTATTA
ATTGTTGCCGGGAAGCTAGAGTAAGTAGTTCGCCAGTTAATAGTTTGCGCAACGTTGTTGCCATTGCTAC
AGGCATCGTGGTGTCACGCTCGTCGTTTGGTATGGCTTCATTCAGCTCCGGTTCCCAACGATCAAGGCGA
GTTACATGATCCCCCATGTTGTGCAAAAAAGCGGTTAGCTCCTTCGGTCCTCCGATCGTTGTCAGAAGTA
AGTTGGCCGCAGTGTTATCACTCATGGTTATGGCAGCACTGCATAATTCTCTTACTGTCATGCCATCCGT
AAGATGCTTTTCTGTGACTGGTGAGTACTCAACCAAGTCATTCTGAGAATAGTGTATGCGGCGACCGAGT
TGCTCTTGCCCGGCGTCAATACGGGATAATACCGCGCCACATAGCAGAACTTTAAAAGTGCTCATCATTG
GAAAACGTTCTTCGGGGCGAAAACTCTCAAGGATCTTACCGCTGTTGAGATCCAGTTCGATGTAACCCAC
TCGTGCACCCAACTGATCTTCAGCATCTTTTACTTTCACCAGCGTTTCTGGGTGAGCAAAAACAGGAAGG
CAAAATGCCGCAAAAAAGGGAATAAGGGCGACACGGAAATGTTGAATACTCATACTCTTCCTTTTTCAAT
ATTATTGAAGCATTTATCAGGGTTATTGTCTCATGAGCGGATACATATTTGAATGTATTTAGAAAAATAA
ACAAATAGGGGTTCCGCGCACATTTCCCCGAAAAGTGCCACCTGACGTCGCTAGCTGTACAGT
